Addgene plasmid #134778: pCX-ThPDE5VV
Purpose: cGMP FRET biosensor
Depositing lab: Xavier Nicol. Depositing organization: Sorbonne Université. Publication: SponGee: A Genetic Tool for Subcellular and Cell-Specific cGMP Manipulation. Ros O, Zagar Y, Ribes S, Baudet S, Loulier K, Couvet S, Ladarre D, Aghaie A, Louail A, Petit C, Mechulam Y, Lenkei Z, Nicol X. Cell Rep. 2019 Jun 25;27(13):4003-4012.e6. doi: 10.1016/j.celrep.2019.05.102. PubMed 31242429.
Backbone
  Vector backbone: pCX
  Vector type: Mammalian Expression
Growth in bacteria
  Bacterial resistance: Ampicillin, 100 μg/mL
  Growth temperature: 37°C
  Growth strain: DH5alpha
  Copy number: High Copy
Gene/Insert
  Gene/Insert name: ThPDE5VV
  Species: Synthetic
  Promoter: CAG
  Tag / fusion protein: mTurquoise2 (N terminal on insert); cpVenus-Venus (C terminal on insert)
  Cloning method: Unknown
  Sequencing primers: 5′ Unknown
Terms and licenses: Academic/Nonprofit Terms; Industry Terms: Not Available to Industry
How to cite: pCX-ThPDE5VV was a gift from Xavier Nicol (Addgene plasmid # 134778 ; http://n2t.net/addgene:134778 ; RRID:Addgene_134778)
