[The description below was written by a language model from this plasmid's Addgene catalogue record and the feature table of its GenBank file.]
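Description:
pCX-ThPDE5VV is a 7.6 kb mammalian expression plasmid built on the pCX backbone that encodes a genetically encoded FRET biosensor for cyclic GMP. It is maintained in E. coli at high copy through a ColE1/pUC-type origin and selected with ampicillin via the beta-lactamase gene. The backbone also carries remnants of a lac promoter/operator region and a short SV40 early promoter/origin segment followed by an SV40 polyadenylation signal. No mammalian selection marker is annotated, which suits transient expression.

The sensor is driven by the composite CAG promoter, annotated here as the CMV immediate-early enhancer, the chicken beta-actin promoter and a chimeric beta-actin/beta-globin intron, which gives strong, broad expression in mammalian cells. Transcripts are terminated by the rabbit beta-globin poly(A) signal. According to the catalogue entry, the synthetic ThPDE5VV insert has mTurquoise2 at its N terminus as the FRET donor and a tandem cpVenus-Venus acceptor at its C terminus. The feature table annotates only the acceptor half, cp173Venus followed by Venus. The region between the intron and cp173Venus, which would hold the mTurquoise2 donor and the cGMP-sensing portion, is not annotated. The name suggests a PDE5-derived sensing domain, but the record does not describe it.

In sensors of this design, ligand binding changes the conformation of the central domain and so alters energy transfer between the cyan donor and yellow acceptors, giving a ratiometric readout. The construct is intended for live imaging of cGMP dynamics in transfected cells. It was deposited alongside work describing a genetic tool for subcellular and cell-specific manipulation of cGMP.
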