LOCUS       Exported 7598 bp ds-DNA circular SYN 12-MAY-2021
DEFINITION  cGMP FRET biosensor.
ACCESSION   .
VERSION     .
KEYWORDS    pCX-ThPDE5VV
SOURCE      synthetic DNA construct
  ORGANISM  synthetic DNA construct
REFERENCE   1 (bases 1 to 7598)
  AUTHORS   Ros O, Zagar Y, Ribes S, Baudet S, Loulier K, Couvet S, Ladarre D,
            Aghaie A, Louail A, Petit C, Mechulam Y, Lenkei Z, Nicol X
  TITLE     SponGee: A Genetic Tool for Subcellular and Cell-Specific cGMP
            Manipulation.
  JOURNAL   Cell Rep. 2019 Jun 25;27(13):4003-4012.e6. doi:
            10.1016/j.celrep.2019.05.102.
  PUBMED    31242429
REFERENCE   2 (bases 1 to 7598)
  AUTHORS   .
  TITLE     Direct Submission
  JOURNAL   Exported May 12, 2021 from SnapGene Server 1.1.58
            http://www.snapgene.com
FEATURES             Location/Qualifiers
     source          1..7598
                     /organism="synthetic DNA construct"
                     /mol_type="other DNA"
     enhancer        4..383
                     /label=CMV enhancer
                     /note="human cytomegalovirus immediate early enhancer"
     promoter        385..660
                     /label=chicken beta-actin promoter
     intron          661..1677
                     /label=chimeric intron
                     /note="chimera between introns from chicken beta-actin and
                     rabbit beta-globin"
     primer_bind     1601..1623
                     /label=pCAGGS-5
                     /note="Chimeric intron in CAG promoter, forward primer"
     primer_bind     1685..1704
                     /label=pCAG-F
                     /note="Rabbit beta-globin intron, for pCAG plasmids,
                     forward primer"
     CDS             2985..3719
                     /codon_start=1
                     /product="circularly permuted form of the Venus yellow
                     fluorescent protein (Nagai et al., 2004)"
                     /label=cp173Venus
                     /note="efficient FRET acceptor for CFP"
                     /translation="MDGGVQLADHYQQNTPIGDGPVLLPDNHYLSYQSALSKDPNEKRD
                     HMVLLEFVTAAGITLGMDELYKGGSGGMVSKGEELFTGVVPILVELDGDVNGHKFSVSG
                     EGEGDATYGKLTLKLICTTGKLPVPWPTLVTTLGYGLQCFARYPDHMKQHDFFKSAMPE
                     GYVQERTIFFKDDGNYKTRAEVKFEGDTLVNRIELKGIDFKEDGNILGHKLEYNYNSHN
                     VYITADKQKNGIKANFKIRHNIE"
     CDS             3777..4493
                     /codon_start=1
                     /product="yellow fluorescent protein (YFP) with fast and
                     efficient maturation (Nagai et al., 2002)"
                     /label=Venus
                     /note="mammalian codon-optimized"
                     /translation="MVSKGEELFTGVVPILVELDGDVNGHKFSVSGEGEGDATYGKLTL
                     KLICTTGKLPVPWPTLVTTLGYGLQCFARYPDHMKQHDFFKSAMPEGYVQERTIFFKDD
                     GNYKTRAEVKFEGDTLVNRIELKGIDFKEDGNILGHKLEYNYNSHNVYITADKQKNGIK
                     ANFKIRHNIEDGGVQLADHYQQNTPIGDGPVLLPDNHYLSYQSALSKDPNEKRDHMVLL
                     EFVTAAGITLGMDELYK"
     primer_bind     complement(4619..4638)
                     /label=Bglob-pA-R
                     /note="Rabbit beta-globin polyA region, reverse primer"
     polyA_signal    4684..4739
                     /label=-beta-globin poly(A) signal
                     /note="rabbit beta-globin polyadenylation signal (Gil and
                     Proudfoot, 1987)"
     primer_bind     complement(4738..4757)
                     /label=rbglobpA-R
                     /note="Rabbit beta-globin polyA, reverse primer. Also
                     called rb-glob-pA-term-R"
     primer_bind     complement(5100..5116)
                     /label=M13 rev
                     /note="common sequencing primer, one of multiple similar
                     variants"
     primer_bind     complement(5100..5116)
                     /label=M13 Reverse
                     /note="In lacZ gene. Also called M13-rev"
     primer_bind     complement(5113..5135)
                     /label=M13/pUC Reverse
                     /note="In lacZ gene"
     protein_bind    5124..5140
                     /label=lac operator
                     /bound_moiety="lac repressor encoded by lacI"
                     /note="The lac repressor binds to the lac operator to
                     inhibit transcription in E. coli. This inhibition can be
                     relieved by adding lactose or
                     isopropyl-beta-D-thiogalactopyranoside (IPTG)."
     promoter        complement(5148..5178)
                     /label=lac promoter
                     /note="promoter for the E. coli lac operon"
     protein_bind    5193..5214
                     /label=CAP binding site
                     /bound_moiety="E. coli catabolite activator protein"
                     /note="CAP binding activates transcription in the presence
                     of cAMP."
     promoter        5273..5468
                     /label=SV40 promoter
                     /note="SV40 early promoter"
     rep_origin      5319..5454
                     /label=SV40 ori
                     /note="SV40 origin of replication"
     primer_bind     5381..5400
                     /label=SV40pro-F
                     /note="SV40 promoter/origin, forward primer"
     polyA_signal    5474..5608
                     /label=SV40 poly(A) signal
                     /note="SV40 polyadenylation signal"
     primer_bind     complement(5511..5530)
                     /label=SV40pA-R
                     /note="SV40 polyA, reverse primer"
     primer_bind     5565..5584
                     /label=EBV-rev
                     /note="SV40 polyA terminator, reverse primer"
     primer_bind     complement(5676..5693)
                     /label=L4440
                     /note="L4440 vector, forward primer"
     rep_origin      complement(5847..6435)
                     /direction=LEFT
                     /label=ori
                     /note="high-copy-number ColE1/pMB1/pBR322/pUC origin of
                     replication"
     primer_bind     complement(5927..5946)
                     /label=pBR322ori-F
                     /note="pBR322 origin, forward primer"
     CDS             complement(6606..7466)
                     /codon_start=1
                     /gene="bla"
                     /product="beta-lactamase"
                     /label=AmpR
                     /note="confers resistance to ampicillin, carbenicillin, and
                     related antibiotics"
                     /translation="MSIQHFRVALIPFFAAFCLPVFAHPETLVKVKDAEDQLGARVGYI
                     ELDLNSGKILESFRPEERFPMMSTFKVLLCGAVLSRIDAGQEQLGRRIHYSQNDLVEYS
                     PVTEKHLTDGMTVRELCSAAITMSDNTAANLLLTTIGGPKELTAFLHNMGDHVTRLDRW
                     EPELNEAIPNDERDTTMPVAMATTLRKLLTGELLTLASRQQLIDWMEADKVAGPLLRSA
                     LPAGWFIADKSGAGERGSRGIIAALGPDGKPSRIVVIYTTGSQATMDERNRQIAEIGAS
                     LIKHW"
     primer_bind     7229..7248
                     /label=Amp-R
                     /note="Ampicillin resistance gene, reverse primer"
     promoter        complement(7467..7571)
                     /gene="bla"
                     /label=AmpR promoter
ORIGIN
        1 gtcgacattg attattgact agttattaat agtaatcaat tacggggtca ttagttcata
       61 gcccatatat ggagttccgc gttacataac ttacggtaaa tggcccgcct ggctgaccgc
      121 ccaacgaccc ccgcccattg acgtcaataa tgacgtatgt tcccatagta acgccaatag
      181 ggactttcca ttgacgtcaa tgggtggagt atttacggta aactgcccac ttggcagtac
      241 atcaagtgta tcatatgcca agtacgcccc ctattgacgt caatgacggt aaatggcccg
      301 cctggcatta tgcccagtac atgaccttat gggactttcc tacttggcag tacatctacg
      361 tattagtcat cgctattacc atggtcgagg tgagccccac gttctgcttc actctcccca
      421 tctccccccc ctccccaccc ccaattttgt atttatttat tttttaatta ttttgtgcag
      481 cgatgggggc gggggggggg ggggcgcgcg ccaggcgggg cggggcgggg cgaggggcgg
      541 ggcggggcga ggcggagagg tgcggcggca gccaatcaga gcggcgcgct ccgaaagttt
      601 ccttttatgg cgaggcggcg gcggcggcgg ccctataaaa agcgaagcgc gcggcgggcg
      661 ggagtcgctg cgcgctgcct tcgccccgtg ccccgctccg ccgccgcctc gcgccgcccg
      721 ccccggctct gactgaccgc gttactccca caggtgagcg ggcgggacgg cccttctcct
      781 ccgggctgta attagcgctt ggtttaatga cggcttgttt cttttctgtg gctgcgtgaa
      841 agccttgagg ggctccggga gggccctttg tgcgggggga gcggctcggg gggtgcgtgc
      901 gtgtgtgtgt gcgtggggag cgccgcgtgc ggctccgcgc tgcccggcgg ctgtgagcgc
      961 tgcgggcgcg gcgcggggct ttgtgcgctc cgcagtgtgc gcgaggggag cgcggccggg
     1021 ggcggtgccc cgcggtgcgg ggggggctgc gaggggaaca aaggctgcgt gcggggtgtg
     1081 tgcgtggggg ggtgagcagg gggtgtgggc gcgtcggtcg ggctgcaacc ccccctgcac
     1141 ccccctcccc gagttgctga gcacggcccg gcttcgggtg cggggctccg tacggggcgt
     1201 ggcgcggggc tcgccgtgcc gggcgggggg tggcggcagg tgggggtgcc gggcggggcg
     1261 gggccgcctc gggccgggga gggctcgggg gaggggcgcg gcggcccccg gagcgccggc
     1321 ggctgtcgag gcgcggcgag ccgcagccat tgccttttat ggtaatcgtg cgagagggcg
     1381 cagggacttc ctttgtccca aatctgtgcg gagccgaaat ctgggaggcg ccgccgcacc
     1441 ccctctagcg ggcgcggggc gaagcggtgc ggcgccggca ggaaggaaat gggcggggag
     1501 ggccttcgtg cgtcgccgcg ccgccgtccc cttctccctc tccagcctcg gggctgtccg
     1561 cggggggacg gctgccttcg ggggggacgg ggcagggcgg ggttcggctt ctggcgtgtg
     1621 accggcggct ctagagcctc tgctaaccat gttcatgcct tcttcttttt cctacagctc
     1681 ctgggcaacg tgctggttat tgtgctgtct catcattttg gcaaagaatt ctgataaact
     1741 taagcttggt accgagctcg gatccactag tccagtgtgg tggaattctg cagatatcca
     1801 gcacagtggc ggccgcaatg gtgagcaagg gcgaggagct gttcaccggg gtggtgccca
     1861 tcctggtcga gctggacggc gacgtaaacg gccacaagtt cagcgtgtcc ggcgagggcg
     1921 agggcgatgc cacctacggc aagctgaccc tgaagttcat ctgcaccacc ggcaagctgc
     1981 ccgtgccctg gcccaccctc gtgaccaccc tgtcctgggg cgtgcagtgc ttcgcccgct
     2041 accccgacca catgaagcag cacgacttct tcaagtccgc catgcccgaa ggctacgtcc
     2101 aggagcgcac catcttcttc aaggacgacg gcaactacaa gacccgcgcc gaggtgaagt
     2161 tcgagggcga caccctggtg aaccgcatcg agctgaaggg catcgacttc aaggaggacg
     2221 gcaacatcct ggggcacaag ctggagtaca actacatcag cgacaacgtc tatatcaccg
     2281 ccgacaagca gaagaacggc atcaaggcca acttcaagat ccgccacaac atcgaggacg
     2341 gcggcgtgca gctcgccgac cactaccagc agaacacccc catcggcgac ggccccgtgc
     2401 tgctgcccga caaccactac ctgagcaccc agtccaagct gagcaaagac cccaacgaga
     2461 agcgcgatca catggtcctg ctggagttcg tgaccgccgc ccgatgggaa ttagtgaagg
     2521 atatttctag tcatttggat gtcacagcct tatgtcacaa aattttcttg catatccatg
     2581 gactgatatc tgctgaccgc tattccctgt tccttgtctg tgaagacagc tccaatgaca
     2641 agtttcttat cagccgcctc tttgatgttg ctgaaggttc aacactggaa gaagtttcaa
     2701 ataactgtat ccgcttagaa tggaacaaag gcattgtggg acatgtggca gcgcttggtg
     2761 agcccttgaa catcaaagat gcatatgagg atcctcggtt caatgcagaa gttgaccaaa
     2821 ttacaggcta caagacacaa agcattcttt gtatgccaat taagaatcat agggaagagg
     2881 ttgttggtgt agcccaggcc atcaacaaga aatcaggaaa cggtgggaca tttactgaaa
     2941 aagatgaaaa ggactttgct gcttatttgg cagctagcga gctcatggac ggcggcgtgc
     3001 agctcgccga ccactaccag cagaacaccc ccatcggcga cggccccgtg ctgctgcccg
     3061 acaaccacta cctgagctac cagtccgccc tgagcaaaga ccccaacgag aagcgcgatc
     3121 acatggtcct gctggagttc gtgaccgccg ccgggatcac tctcggcatg gacgagctgt
     3181 acaagggtgg cagcggtggc atggtgagca agggcgagga gctgttcacc ggggtggtgc
     3241 ccatcctggt cgagctggac ggcgacgtaa acggccacaa gttcagcgtg tccggcgagg
     3301 gcgagggcga tgccacctac ggcaagctga ccctgaagct gatctgcacc accggcaagc
     3361 tgcccgtgcc ctggcccacc ctcgtgacca ccctgggcta cggcctgcag tgcttcgccc
     3421 gctaccccga ccacatgaag cagcacgact tcttcaagtc cgccatgccc gaaggctacg
     3481 tccaggagcg caccatcttc ttcaaggacg acggcaacta caagacccgc gccgaggtga
     3541 agttcgaggg cgacaccctg gtgaaccgca tcgagctgaa gggcatcgac ttcaaggagg
     3601 acggcaacat cctggggcac aagctggagt acaactacaa cagccacaac gtctatatca
     3661 ccgccgacaa gcagaagaac ggcatcaagg ccaacttcaa gatccgccac aacatcgagc
     3721 cgaattttgt cttcctgatc ggcgccgcag gaatactctt cgtatctagc gagctcatgg
     3781 tgagcaaggg cgaggagctg ttcaccgggg tggtgcccat cctggtcgag ctggacggcg
     3841 acgtaaacgg ccacaagttc agcgtgtccg gcgagggcga gggcgatgcc acctacggca
     3901 agctgaccct gaagctgatc tgcaccaccg gcaagctgcc cgtgccctgg cccaccctcg
     3961 tgaccactct gggctacggc ctacagtgct tcgcccgcta ccccgaccac atgaagcagc
     4021 acgacttctt caagtccgcc atgcccgaag gctacgtcca ggagcgcacc atcttcttca
     4081 aggacgacgg caactacaag acccgcgccg aggtgaagtt cgagggcgac accctggtga
     4141 accgcatcga gctgaagggc atcgacttca aggaggacgg caacatcctg gggcacaagc
     4201 tggagtacaa ctacaacagc cacaacgtct atatcaccgc cgacaagcag aagaacggca
     4261 tcaaggccaa cttcaagatc cgccacaaca tcgaggacgg cggcgtgcag ctcgccgacc
     4321 actaccagca gaacaccccc atcggcgacg gccccgtgct gctgcccgac aaccactacc
     4381 tgagctacca gtccgccctg agcaaagacc ccaacgagaa gcgcgatcac atggtcctgc
     4441 tggagttcgt gaccgccgcc gggatcactc tcggcatgga cgagctgtac aagccgaatt
     4501 ccctcgaggt taacgcggcg cgcctctaat ctagcgaatt cactcctcag gtgcaggctg
     4561 cctatcagaa ggtggtggct ggtgtggcca atgccctggc tcacaaatac cactgagatc
     4621 tttttccctc tgccaaaaat tatggggaca tcatgaagcc ccttgagcat ctgacttctg
     4681 gctaataaag gaaatttatt ttcattgcaa tagtgtgttg gaattttttg tgtctctcac
     4741 tcggaaggac atatgggagg gcaaatcatt taaaacatca gaatgagtat ttggtttaga
     4801 gtttggcaac atatgcccat atgctggctg ccatgaacaa aggttggcta taaagaggtc
     4861 atcagtatat gaaacagccc cctgctgtcc attccttatt ccatagaaaa gccttgactt
     4921 gaggttagat tttttttata ttttgttttg tgttattttt ttctttaaca tccctaaaat
     4981 tttccttaca tgttttacta gccagatttt tcctcctctc ctgactactc ccagtcatag
     5041 ctgtccctct tctcttatgg agatccctcg acctgcagcc caagcttggc gtaatcatgg
     5101 tcatagctgt ttcctgtgtg aaattgttat ccgctcacaa ttccacacaa catacgagcc
     5161 ggaagcataa agtgtaaagc ctggggtgcc taatgagtga gctaactcac attaattgcg
     5221 ttgcgctcac tgcccgcttt ccagtcggga aacctgtcgt gccagcggat ccgcatctca
     5281 attagtcagc aaccatagtc ccgcccctaa ctccgcccat cccgccccta actccgccca
     5341 gttccgccca ttctccgccc catggctgac taattttttt tatttatgca gaggccgagg
     5401 ccgcctcggc ctctgagcta ttccagaagt agtgaggagg cttttttgga ggcctaggct
     5461 tttgcaaaaa gctaacttgt ttattgcagc ttataatggt tacaaataaa gcaatagcat
     5521 cacaaatttc acaaataaag catttttttc actgcattct agttgtggtt tgtccaaact
     5581 catcaatgta tcttatcatg tctggatccg ctgcattaat gaatcggcca acgcgcgggg
     5641 agaggcggtt tgcgtattgg gcgctcttcc gcttcctcgc tcactgactc gctgcgctcg
     5701 gtcgttcggc tgcggcgagc ggtatcagct cactcaaagg cggtaatacg gttatccaca
     5761 gaatcagggg ataacgcagg aaagaacatg tgagcaaaag gccagcaaaa ggccaggaac
     5821 cgtaaaaagg ccgcgttgct ggcgtttttc cataggctcc gcccccctga cgagcatcac
     5881 aaaaatcgac gctcaagtca gaggtggcga aacccgacag gactataaag ataccaggcg
     5941 tttccccctg gaagctccct cgtgcgctct cctgttccga ccctgccgct taccggatac
     6001 ctgtccgcct ttctcccttc gggaagcgtg gcgctttctc atagctcacg ctgtaggtat
     6061 ctcagttcgg tgtaggtcgt tcgctccaag ctgggctgtg tgcacgaacc ccccgttcag
     6121 cccgaccgct gcgccttatc cggtaactat cgtcttgagt ccaacccggt aagacacgac
     6181 ttatcgccac tggcagcagc cactggtaac aggattagca gagcgaggta tgtaggcggt
     6241 gctacagagt tcttgaagtg gtggcctaac tacggctaca ctagaagaac agtatttggt
     6301 atctgcgctc tgctgaagcc agttaccttc ggaaaaagag ttggtagctc ttgatccggc
     6361 aaacaaacca ccgctggtag cggtggtttt tttgtttgca agcagcagat tacgcgcaga
     6421 aaaaaaggat ctcaagaaga tcctttgatc ttttctacgg ggtctgacgc tcagtggaac
     6481 gaaaactcac gttaagggat tttggtcatg agattatcaa aaaggatctt cacctagatc
     6541 cttttaaatt aaaaatgaag ttttaaatca atctaaagta tatatgagta aacttggtct
     6601 gacagttacc aatgcttaat cagtgaggca cctatctcag cgatctgtct atttcgttca
     6661 tccatagttg cctgactccc cgtcgtgtag ataactacga tacgggaggg cttaccatct
     6721 ggccccagtg ctgcaatgat accgcgagac ccacgctcac cggctccaga tttatcagca
     6781 ataaaccagc cagccggaag ggccgagcgc agaagtggtc ctgcaacttt atccgcctcc
     6841 atccagtcta ttaattgttg ccgggaagct agagtaagta gttcgccagt taatagtttg
     6901 cgcaacgttg ttgccattgc tacaggcatc gtggtgtcac gctcgtcgtt tggtatggct
     6961 tcattcagct ccggttccca acgatcaagg cgagttacat gatcccccat gttgtgcaaa
     7021 aaagcggtta gctccttcgg tcctccgatc gttgtcagaa gtaagttggc cgcagtgtta
     7081 tcactcatgg ttatggcagc actgcataat tctcttactg tcatgccatc cgtaagatgc
     7141 ttttctgtga ctggtgagta ctcaaccaag tcattctgag aatagtgtat gcggcgaccg
     7201 agttgctctt gcccggcgtc aatacgggat aataccgcgc cacatagcag aactttaaaa
     7261 gtgctcatca ttggaaaacg ttcttcgggg cgaaaactct caaggatctt accgctgttg
     7321 agatccagtt cgatgtaacc cactcgtgca cccaactgat cttcagcatc ttttactttc
     7381 accagcgttt ctgggtgagc aaaaacagga aggcaaaatg ccgcaaaaaa gggaataagg
     7441 gcgacacgga aatgttgaat actcatactc ttcctttttc aatattattg aagcatttat
     7501 cagggttatt gtctcatgag cggatacata tttgaatgta tttagaaaaa taaacaaata
     7561 ggggttccgc gcacatttcc ccgaaaagtg ccacctgg
//
