>Addgene plasmid #134778 | pCX-ThPDE5VV | depositor partial sequence | sequence record 259082 | insert: ThPDE5VV
ATGGTGAGCAAGGGCGAGGAGCTGTTCACCGGGGTGGTGCCCATCCTGGTCGAGCTGGACGGCGACGTAA
ACGGCCACAAGTTCAGCGTGTCCGGCGAGGGCGAGGGCGATGCCACCTACGGCAAGCTGACCCTGAAGTT
CATCTGCACCACCGGCAAGCTGCCCGTGCCCTGGCCCACCCTCGTGACCACCCTGTCCTGGGGCGTGCAG
TGCTTCGCCCGCTACCCCGACCACATGAAGCAGCACGACTTCTTCAAGTCCGCCATGCCCGAAGGCTACG
TCCAGGAGCGCACCATCTTCTTCAAGGACGACGGCAACTACAAGACCCGCGCCGAGGTGAAGTTCGAGGG
CGACACCCTGGTGAACCGCATCGAGCTGAAGGGCATCGACTTCAAGGAGGACGGCAACATCCTGGGGCAC
AAGCTGGAGTACAACTACATCAGCGACAACGTCTATATCACCGCCGACAAGCAGAAGAACGGCATCAAGG
CCAACTTCAAGATCCGCCACAACATCGAGGACGGCGGCGTGCAGCTCGCCGACCACTACCAGCAGAACAC
CCCCATCGGCGACGGCCCCGTGCTGCTGCCCGACAACCACTACCTGAGCACCCAGTCCAAGCTGAGCAAA
GACCCCAACGAGAAGCGCGATCACATGGTCCTGCTGGAGTTCGTGACCGCCGCCCGATGGGAATTAGTGA
AGGATATTTCTAGTCATTTGGATGTCACAGCCTTATGTCACAAAATTTTCTTGCATATCCATGGACTGAT
ATCTGCTGACCGCTATTCCCTGTTCCTTGTCTGTGAAGACAGCTCCAATGACAAGTTTCTTATCAGCCGC
CTCTTTGATGTTGCTGAAGGTTCAACACTGGAAGAAGTTTCAAATAACTGTATCCGCTTAGAATGGAACA
AAGGCATTGTGGGACATGTGGCAGCGCTTGGTGAGCCCTTGAACATCAAAGATGCATATGAGGATCCTCG
GTTCAATGCAGAAGTTGACCAAATTACAGGCTACAAGACACAAAGCATTCTTTGTATGCCAATTAAGAAT
CATAGGGAAGAGGTTGTTGGTGTAGCCCAGGCCATCAACAAGAAATCAGGAAACGGTGGGACATTTACTG
AAAAAGATGAAAAGGACTTTGCTGCTTATTTGGCAGCTAGCGAGCTCATGGACGGCGGCGTGCAGCTCGC
CGACCACTACCAGCAGAACACCCCCATCGGCGACGGCCCCGTGCTGCTGCCCGACAACCACTACCTGAGC
TACCAGTCCGCCCTGAGCAAAGACCCCAACGAGAAGCGCGATCACATGGTCCTGCTGGAGTTCGTGACCG
CCGCCGGGATCACTCTCGGCATGGACGAGCTGTACAAGGGTGGCAGCGGTGGCATGGTGAGCAAGGGCGA
GGAGCTGTTCACCGGGGTGGTGCCCATCCTGGTCGAGCTGGACGGCGACGTAAACGGCCACAAGTTCAGC
GTGTCCGGCGAGGGCGAGGGCGATGCCACCTACGGCAAGCTGACCCTGAAGCTGATCTGCACCACCGGCA
AGCTGCCCGTGCCCTGGCCCACCCTCGTGACCACCCTGGGCTACGGCCTGCAGTGCTTCGCCCGCTACCC
CGACCACATGAAGCAGCACGACTTCTTCAAGTCCGCCATGCCCGAAGGCTACGTCCAGGAGCGCACCATC
TTCTTCAAGGACGACGGCAACTACAAGACCCGCGCCGAGGTGAAGTTCGAGGGCGACACCCTGGTGAACC
GCATCGAGCTGAAGGGCATCGACTTCAAGGAGGACGGCAACATCCTGGGGCACAAGCTGGAGTACAACTA
CAACAGCCACAACGTCTATATCACCGCCGACAAGCAGAAGAACGGCATCAAGGCCAACTTCAAGATCCGC
CACAACATCGAGCCGAATTTTGTCTTCCTGATCGGCGCCGCAGGAATACTCTTCGTATCTAGCGAGCTCA
TGGTGAGCAAGGGCGAGGAGCTGTTCACCGGGGTGGTGCCCATCCTGGTCGAGCTGGACGGCGACGTAAA
CGGCCACAAGTTCAGCGTGTCCGGCGAGGGCGAGGGCGATGCCACCTACGGCAAGCTGACCCTGAAGCTG
ATCTGCACCACCGGCAAGCTGCCCGTGCCCTGGCCCACCCTCGTGACCACTCTGGGCTACGGCCTACAGT
GCTTCGCCCGCTACCCCGACCACATGAAGCAGCACGACTTCTTCAAGTCCGCCATGCCCGAAGGCTACGT
CCAGGAGCGCACCATCTTCTTCAAGGACGACGGCAACTACAAGACCCGCGCCGAGGTGAAGTTCGAGGGC
GACACCCTGGTGAACCGCATCGAGCTGAAGGGCATCGACTTCAAGGAGGACGGCAACATCCTGGGGCACA
AGCTGGAGTACAACTACAACAGCCACAACGTCTATATCACCGCCGACAAGCAGAAGAACGGCATCAAGGC
CAACTTCAAGATCCGCCACAACATCGAGGACGGCGGCGTGCAGCTCGCCGACCACTACCAGCAGAACACC
CCCATCGGCGACGGCCCCGTGCTGCTGCCCGACAACCACTACCTGAGCTACCAGTCCGCCCTGAGCAAAG
ACCCCAACGAGAAGCGCGATCACATGGTCCTGCTGGAGTTCGTGACCGCCGCCGGGATCACTCTCGGCAT
GGACGAGCTGTACAAGCCGAATTCCCTCGAGGTTAACGCGGCGCGCCTCTAA
